>Addgene plasmid #164777 | pLenti-pGK-nAChRb2(E61C)-IRES-GFP | addgene full sequence | sequence record 329219 | Addgene NGS Result
GGCAGCGGCCAATAGCAGCTTTGCTCCTTCGCTTTCTGGGCTCAGAGGCTGGGAAGGGGTGGGTCCGGGG
GCGGGCTCAGGGGCGGGCTCAGGGGCGGGGCGGGCGCCCGAAGGTCCTCCGGAGGCCCGGCATTCTGCAC
GCTTCAAAAGCGCACGTCTGCCGCGCTGTTCTCCTCTTCCTCATCTCCGGGCCTTTCGACCGGATCGAAA
CCCGGGAAACTCGAGCGCCACCATGGCCCGGTGCTCCAACTCTATGGCGCTGCTGTTCAGCTTTGGCCTC
CTTTGGCTGTGTTCAGGGGTTTTGGGTACTGACACAGAGGAGCGGCTGGTGGAGCATCTCTTGGATCCTT
CCCGCTATAACAAGCTGATCCGTCCAGCTACTAATGGCTCTGAGCTGGTGACTGTACAGCTCATGGTATC
ATTGGCACAGCTCATCAGTGTGCACGAGCGGGAGCAGATCATGACCACCAACGTCTGGCTGACCCAGTGC
TGGGAAGATTATCGCCTCACATGGAAGCCTGAGGATTTCGACAATATGAAGAAAGTCCGACTTCCTTCTA
AGCACATCTGGCTCCCAGATGTGGTTCTATACAACAATGCTGACGGCATGTACGAAGTCTCCTTCTATTC
CAATGCTGTGGTCTCCTATGATGGCAGCATCTTTTGGCTACCGCCTGCCATCTACAAGAGCGCATGCAAG
ATTGAGGTGAAGCACTTCCCATTTGACCAGCAGAACTGCACCATGAAGTTCCGCTCCTGGACCTACGACC
GCACTGAGATTGACCTGGTGCTCAAAAGCGATGTGGCCAGCCTGGACGACTTCACACCTAGTGGGGAGTG
GGACATCATCGCACTGCCAGGCCGACGCAACGAGAACCCAGACGACTCCACCTACGTGGACATCACCTAC
GACTTCATCATTCGTCGCAAACCGCTCTTCTACACCATCAACCTCATCATCCCCTGCGTACTCATCACCT
CGCTGGCCATCCTGGTCTTCTACCTGCCCTCAGACTGTGGTGAAAAGATGACACTTTGTATTTCTGTGCT
GCTGGCGCTCACGGTGTTCCTGCTGCTCATCTCCAAGATTGTGCCTCCCACCTCCCTCGACGTACCGCTG
GTGGGAAAGTACCTCATGTTCACCATGGTGCTAGTCACCTTCTCCATCGTCACTAGCGTGTGTGTGCTCA
ATGTGCACCACCGTTCGCCTACCACGCACACCATGGCGCCCTGGGTCAAGGTGGTCTTCCTGGAGAAGCT
GCCCACCCTCCTCTTCCTGCAGCAGCCACGCCACCGCTGTGCACGTCAACGCCTGCGCTTGCGAAGGCGC
CAGCGGGAACGTGAGGGGGCAGGCACACTATTCTTCCGCGAAGGTCCTGCAGCTGACCCATGTACCTGCT
TTGTCAATCCTGCATCAATGCAGGGCTTGGCTGGGGCTTTCCAGGCTGAGCCCGCTGCAGCCGGTCTGGG
GCGCTCGATGGGCCCATGCAGCTGTGGCCTCCGGGAAGCTGTGGACGGTGTACGCTTCATTGCGGACCAT
ATGCGAAGTGAAGATGATGACCAGAGTGTGAGGGAGGATTGGAAATACGTTGCCATGGTGATCGACCGCC
TGTTCCTCTGGATCTTTGTCTTTGTCTGTGTCTTTGGGACCATTGGCATGTTCCTGCAGCCTCTCTTCCA
GAACTACACTGCCACGACCTTCCTTCACTCTGACCACTCAGCTCCCAGCTCCAAGTGAATCCCGCGGCCA
TGGCGGCCGGGAGCATGCGACGTCGGGCCCGGTACCGAATTCATAGCTAGCATCGATCCGCCCCTCTCCC
TCCCCCCCCCCTAACGTTACTGGCCGAAGCCGCTTGGAATAAGGCCGGTGTGCGTTTGTCTATATGTTAT
TTTCCACCATATTGCCGTCTTTTGGCAATGTGAGGGCCCGGAAACCTGGCCCTGTCTTCTTGACGAGCAT
TCCTAGGGGTCTTTCCCCTCTCGCCAAAGGAATGCAAGGTCTGTTGAATGTCGTGAAGGAAGCAGTTCCT
CTGGAAGCTTCTTGAAGACAAACAACGTCTGTAGCGACCCTTTGCAGGCAGCGGAACCCCCCACCTGGCG
ACAGGTGCCTCTGCGGCCAAAAGCCACGTGTATAAGATACACCTGCAAAGGCGGCACAACCCCAGTGCCA
CGTTGTGAGTTGGATAGTTGTGGAAAGAGTCAAATGGCTCTCCTCAAGCGTATTCAACAAGGGGCTGAAG
GATGCCCAGAAGGTACCCCATTGTATGGGATCTGATCTGGGGCCTCGGTACACATGCTTTACATGTGTTT
AGTCGAGGTTAAAAAAACGTCTAGGCCCCCCGAACCACGGGGACGTGGTTTTCCTTTGAAAAACACGATG
ATAATATGGCCACAACCATGGTGAGCAAGGGCGAGGAGCTGTTCACCGGGGTGGTGCCCATCCTGGTCGA
GCTGGACGGCGACGTAAACGGCCACAAGTTCAGCGTGTCCGGCGAGGGCGAGGGCGATGCCACCTACGGC
AAGCTGACCCTGAAGTTCATCTGCACCACCGGCAAGCTGCCCGTGCCCTGGCCCACCCTCGTGACCACCC
TGACCTACGGCGTGCAGTGCTTCAGCCGCTACCCCGACCACATGAAGCAGCACGACTTCTTCAAGTCCGC
CATGCCCGAAGGCTACGTCCAGGAGCGCACCATCTTCTTCAAGGACGACGGCAACTACAAGACCCGCGCC
GAGGTGAAGTTCGAGGGCGACACCCTGGTGAACCGCATCGAGCTGAAGGGCATCGACTTCAAGGAGGACG
GCAACATCCTGGGGCACAAGCTGGAGTACAACTACAACAGCCACAACGTCTATATCATGGCCGACAAGCA
GAAGAACGGCATCAAGGTGAACTTCAAGATCCGCCACAACATCGAGGACGGCAGCGTGCAGCTCGCCGAC
CACTACCAGCAGAACACCCCCATCGGCGACGGCCCCGTGCTGCTGCCCGACAACCACTACCTGAGCACCC
AGTCCGCCCTGAGCAAAGACCCCAACGAGAAGCGCGATCACATGGTCCTGCTGGAGTTCGTGACCGCCGC
CGGGATCACTCTCGGCATGGACGAGCTGTACAAGTAAAGCGGCCGCGACTGTCGACTGCAGAATTCCCGA
TAATCAACCTCTGGATTACAAAATTTGTGAAAGATTGACTGGTATTCTTAACTATGTTGCTCCTTTTACG
CTATGTGGATACGCTGCTTTAATGCCTTTGTATCATGCTATTGCTTCCCGTATGGCTTTCATTTTCTCCT
CCTTGTATAAATCCTGGTTGCTGTCTCTTTATGAGGAGTTGTGGCCCGTTGTCAGGCAACGTGGCGTGGT
GTGCACTGTGTTTGCTGACGCAACCCCCACTGGTTGGGGCATTGCCACCACCTGTCAGCTCCTTTCCGGG
ACTTTCGCTTTCCCCCTCCCTATTGCCACGGCGGAACTCATCGCCGCCTGCCTTGCCCGCTGCTGGACAG
GGGCTCGGCTGTTGGGCACTGACAATTCCGTGGTGTTGTCGGGGAAGCTGACGTCCTTTCCATGGCTGCT
CGCCTGTGTTGCCACCTGGATTCTGCGCGGGACGTCCTTCTGCTACGTCCCTTCGGCCCTCAATCCAGCG
GACCTTCCTTCCCGCGGCCTGCTGCCGGCTCTGCGGCCTCTTCCGCGTCTTCGCCTTCGCCCTCAGACGA
GTCGGATCTCCCTTTGGGCCGCCTCCCCGCATCGGGAATTCGAAGCTTGAGCTCGATCGACGCGTCGTCG
AGACCTAGAAAAACATGGAGCAATCACAAGTAGCAATACAGCAGCTACCAATGCTGATTGTGCCTGGCTA
GAAGCACAAGAGGAGGAGGAGGTGGGTTTTCCAGTCACACCTCAGGTACCTTTAAGACCAATGACTTACA
AGGCAGCTGTAGATCTTAGCCACTTTTTAAAAGAAAAGGGGGGACTGGAAGGGCTAATTCACTCCCAACG
AAGACAAAATCGTCGAGAGATGCTGCATATAAGCAGCTGCTTTTTGCTTGTACTGGGTCTCTCTGGTTAG
ACCAGATCTGAGCCTGGGAGCTCTCTGGCTAACTAGGGAACCCACTGCTTAAGCCTCAATAAAGCTTGCC
TTGAGTGCTTCAAGTAGTGTGTGCCCGTCTGTTGTGTGACTCTGGTAACTAGAGATCCCTCAGACCCTTT
TAGTCAGTGTGGAAAATCTCTAGCAGTAGTAGTTCATGTCATCTTATTATTCAGTATTTATAACTTGCAA
AGAAATGAATATCAGAGAGTGAGAGGCCTTGACATTATAATAGATTTAGCAGGAATTGAACTAGGAGTGG
AGCACACAGGCAAAGCTGCAGAAGTACTTGGAAGAAGCCACCAGAGATACTCACGATTCTGCACATACCT
GGCTAATCCCAGATCCTAAGGATTACATTAAGTTTACTAACATTTATATAATGATTTATAGTTTAAAGTA
TAAACTTATCTAATTTACTATTCTGACAGATATTAATTAATCCTCAAATATCATAAGAGATGATTACTAT
TATCCCCATTTAACACAAGAGGAAACTGAGAGGGAAAGATGTTGAAGTAATTTTCCCACAATTACAGCAT
CCGTTAGTTACGACTCTATGATCTTCTGACACAAATTCCATTTACTCCTCACCCTATGACTCAGTCGAAT
ATATCAAAGTTATGGACATTATGCTAAGTAACAAATTACCCTTTTATATAGTAAATACTGAGTAGATTGA
GAGAAGAAATTGTTTGCAAACCTGAATAGCTTCAAGAAGAAGAGAAGTGAGGATAAGAATAACAGTTGTC
ATTTAACAAGTTTTAACAAGTAACTTGGTTAGAAAGGGATTCAAATGCATAAAGCAAGGGATAAATTTTT
CTGGCAACAAGACTATACAATATAACCTTAAATATGACTTCAAATAATTGTTGGAACTTGATAAAACTAA
TTAAATATTATTGAAGATTATCAATATTATAAATGTAATTTACTTTTAAAAAGGGAACATAGAAATGTGT
ATCATTAGAGTAGAAAACAATCCTTATTATCACAATTTGTCAAAACAAGTTTGTTATTAACACAAGTAGA
ATACTGCATTCAATTAAGTTGACTGCAGATTTTGTGTTTTGTTAAAATTAGAAAGAGATAACAACAATTT
GAATTATTGAAAGTAACATGTAAATAGTTCTACATACGTTCTTTTGACATCTTGTTCAATCATTGATCGA
AGTTCTTTATCTTGGAAGAATTTGTTCCAAAGACTCTGAAATAAGGAAAACAATCTATTATATAGTCTCA
CACCTTTGTTTTACTTTTAGTGATTTCAATTTAATAATGTAAATGGTTAAAATTTATTCTTCTCTGAGAT
CATTTCACATTGCAGATAGAAAACCTGAGACTGGGGTAATTTTTATTAAAATCTAATTTAATCTCAGAAA
CACATCTTTATTCTAACATCAATTTTTCCAGTTTGATATTATCATATAAAGTCAGCCTTCCTCATCTGCA
GGTTCCACAACAAAAATCCAACCAACTGTGGATCAAAAATATTGGGAAAAAATTAAAAATAGCAATACAA
CAATAAAAAAATACAAATCAGAAAAACAGCACAGTATAACAACTTTATTTAGCATTTACAATCTATTAGG
TATTATAAGTAATCTAGCCAGATCCTCTACGCCGGACGCATCGTGGCCGGCATCACCGGCGCCACAGGTG
CGGTTGCTGGCGCCTATATCGCCGACATCACCGATGGGGAAGATCGGGCTCGCCACTTCGGGCTCATGAG
CGCTTGTTTCGGCGTGGGTATGGTGGCAGGCCCCGTGGCCGGGGGACTGTTGGGCGCCATCTCCTTGCAT
GCACCATTCCTTGCGGCGGCGGTGCTCAACGGCCTCAACCTACTACTGGGCTGCTTCCTAATGCAGGAGT
CGCATAAGGGAGAGCGTCGAATGGTGCACTCTCAGTACAATCTGCTCTGATGCCGCATAGTTAAGCCAGC
CCCGACACCCGCCAACACCCGCTGACGCGCCCTGACGGGCTTGTCTGCTCCCGGCATCCGCTTACAGACA
AGCTGTGACCGTCTCCGGGAGCTGCATGTGTCAGAGGTTTTCACCGTCATCACCGAAACGCGCGAGACGA
AAGGGCCTCGTGATACGCCTATTTTTATAGGTTAATGTCATGATAATAATGGTTTCTTAGACGTCAGGTG
GCACTTTTCGGGGAAATGTGCGCGGAACCCCTATTTGTTTATTTTTCTAAATACATTCAAATATGTATCC
GCTCATGAGACAATAACCCTGATAAATGCTTCAATAATATTGAAAAAGGAAGAGTATGAGTATTCAACAT
TTCCGTGTCGCCCTTATTCCCTTTTTTGCGGCATTTTGCCTTCCTGTTTTTGCTCACCCAGAAACGCTGG
TGAAAGTAAAAGATGCTGAAGATCAGTTGGGTGCACGAGTGGGTTACATCGAACTGGATCTCAACAGCGG
TAAGATCCTTGAGAGTTTTCGCCCCGAAGAACGTTTTCCAATGATGAGCACTTTTAAAGTTCTGCTATGT
GGCGCGGTATTATCCCGTATTGACGCCGGGCAAGAGCAACTCGGTCGCCGCATACACTATTCTCAGAATG
ACTTGGTTGAGTACTCACCAGTCACAGAAAAGCATCTTACGGATGGCATGACAGTAAGAGAATTATGCAG
TGCTGCCATAACCATGAGTGATAACACTGCGGCCAACTTACTTCTGACAACGATCGGAGGACCGAAGGAG
CTAACCGCTTTTTTGCACAACATGGGGGATCATGTAACTCGCCTTGATCGTTGGGAACCGGAGCTGAATG
AAGCCATACCAAACGACGAGCGTGACACCACGATGCCTGTAGCAATGGCAACAACGTTGCGCAAACTATT
AACTGGCGAACTACTTACTCTAGCTTCCCGGCAACAATTAATAGACTGGATGGAGGCGGATAAAGTTGCA
GGACCACTTCTGCGCTCGGCCCTTCCGGCTGGCTGGTTTATTGCTGATAAATCTGGAGCCGGTGAGCGTG
GGTCTCGCGGTATCATTGCAGCACTGGGGCCAGATGGTAAGCCCTCCCGTATCGTAGTTATCTACACGAC
GGGGAGTCAGGCAACTATGGATGAACGAAATAGACAGATCGCTGAGATAGGTGCCTCACTGATTAAGCAT
TGGTAACTGTCAGACCAAGTTTACTCATATATACTTTAGATTGATTTAAAACTTCATTTTTAATTTAAAA
GGATCTAGGTGAAGATCCTTTTTGATAATCTCATGACCAAAATCCCTTAACGTGAGTTTTCGTTCCACTG
AGCGTCAGACCCCGTAGAAAAGATCAAAGGATCTTCTTGAGATCCTTTTTTTCTGCGCGTAATCTGCTGC
TTGCAAACAAAAAAACCACCGCTACCAGCGGTGGTTTGTTTGCCGGATCAAGAGCTACCAACTCTTTTTC
CGAAGGTAACTGGCTTCAGCAGAGCGCAGATACCAAATACTGTTCTTCTAGTGTAGCCGTAGTTAGGCCA
CCACTTCAAGAACTCTGTAGCACCGCCTACATACCTCGCTCTGCTAATCCTGTTACCAGTGGCTGCTGCC
AGTGGCGATAAGTCGTGTCTTACCGGGTTGGACTCAAGACGATAGTTACCGGATAAGGCGCAGCGGTCGG
GCTGAACGGGGGGTTCGTGCACACAGCCCAGCTTGGAGCGAACGACCTACACCGAACTGAGATACCTACA
GCGTGAGCTATGAGAAAGCGCCACGCTTCCCGAAGGGAGAAAGGCGGACAGGTATCCGGTAAGCGGCAGG
GTCGGAACAGGAGAGCGCACGAGGGAGCTTCCAGGGGGAAACGCCTGGTATCTTTATAGTCCTGTCGGGT
TTCGCCACCTCTGACTTGAGCGTCGATTTTTGTGATGCTCGTCAGGGGGGCGGAGCCTATGGAAAAACGC
CAGCAACGCGGCCTTTTTACGGTTCCTGGCCTTTTGCTGGCCTTTTGCTCACATGTTCTTTCCTGCGTTA
TCCCCTGATTCTGTGGATAACCGTATTACCGCCTTTGAGTGAGCTGATACCGCTCGCCGCAGCCGAACGA
CCGAGCGCAGCGAGTCAGTGAGCGAGGAAGCGGAAGAGCGCCCAATACGCAAACCGCCTCTCCCCGCGCG
TTGGCCGATTCATTAATGCAGCTGTGGAATGTGTGTCAGTTAGGGTGTGGAAAGTCCCCAGGCTCCCCAG
CAGGCAGAAGTATGCAAAGCATGCATCTCAATTAGTCAGCAACCAGGTGTGGAAAGTCCCCAGGCTCCCC
AGCAGGCAGAAGTATGCAAAGCATGCATCTCAATTAGTCAGCAACCATAGTCCCGCCCCTAACTCCGCCC
ATCCCGCCCCTAACTCCGCCCAGTTCCGCCCATTCTCCGCCCCATGGCTGACTAATTTTTTTTATTTATG
CAGAGGCCGAGGCCGCCTCGGCCTCTGAGCTATTCCAGAAGTAGTGAGGAGGCTTTTTTGGAGGCCTAGG
CTTTTGCAAAAAGCTTGGACACAAGACAGGCTTGCGAGATATGTTTGAGAATACCACTTTATCCCGCGTC
AGGGAGAGGCAGTGCGTAAAAAGACGCGGACTCATGTGAAATACTGGTTTTTAGTGCGCCAGATCTCTAT
AATCTCGCGCAACCTATTTTCCCCTCGAACACTTTTTAAGCCGTAGATAAACAGGCTGGGACACTTCACA
TGAGCGAAAAATACATCGTCACCTGGGACATGTTGCAGATCCATGCACGTAAACTCGCAAGCCGACTGAT
GCCTTCTGAACAATGGAAAGGCATTATTGCCGTAAGCCGTGGCGGTCTGTACCGGGTGCGTTACTGGCGC
GTGAACTGGGTATTCGTCATGTCGATACCGTTTGTATTTCCAGCTACGATCACGACAACCAGCGCGAGCT
TAAAGTGCTGAAACGCGCAGAAGGCGATGGCGAAGGCTTCATCGTTATTGATGACCTGGTGGATACCGGT
GGTACTGCGGTTGCGATTCGTGAAATGTATCCAAAAGCGCACTTTGTCACCATCTTCGCAAAACCGGCTG
GTCGTCCGCTGGTTGATGACTATGTTGTTGATATCCCGCAAGATACCTGGATTGAACAGCCGTGGGATAT
GGGCGTCGTATTCGTCCCGCCAATCTCCGGTCGCTAATCTTTTCAACGCCTGGCACTGCCGGGCGTTGTT
CTTTTTAACTTCAGGCGGGTTACAATAGTTTCCAGTAAGTATTCTGGAGGCTGCATCCATGACACAGGCA
AACCTGAGCGAAACCCTGTTCAAACCCCGCTTTAAACATCCTGAAACCTCGACGCTAGTCCGCCGCTTTA
ATCACGGCGCACAACCGCCTGTGCAGTCGGCCCTTGATGGTAAAACCATCCCTCACTGGTATCGCATGAT
TAACCGTCTGATGTGGATCTGGCGCGGCATTGACCCACGCGAAATCCTCGACGTCCAGGCACGTATTGTG
ATGAGCGATGCCGAACGTACCGACGATGATTTATACGATACGGTGATTGGCTACCGTGGCGGCAACTGGA
TTTATGAGTGGGCCCCGGATCTTTGTGAAGGAACCTTACTTCTGTGGTGTGACATAATTGGACAAACTAC
CTACAGAGATTTAAAGCTCTAAGGTAAATATAAAATTTTTAAGTGTATAATGTGTTAAACTACTGATTCT
AATTGTTTGTGTATTTTAGATTCCAACCTATGGAACTGATGAATGGGAGCAGTGGTGGAATGCCTTTAAT
GAGGAAAACCTGTTTTGCTCAGAAGAAATGCCATCTAGTGATGATGAGGCTACTGCTGACTCTCAACATT
CTACTCCTCCAAAAAAGAAGAGAAAGGTAGAAGACCCCAAGGACTTTCCTTCAGAATTGCTAAGTTTTTT
GAGTCATGCTGTGTTTAGTAATAGAACTCTTGCTTGCTTTGCTATTTACACCACAAAGGAAAAAGCTGCA
CTGCTATACAAGAAAATTATGGAAAAATATTCTGTAACCTTTATAAGTAGGCATAACAGTTATAATCATA
ACATACTGTTTTTTCTTACTCCACACAGGCATAGAGTGTCTGCTATTAATAACTATGCTCAAAAATTGTG
TACCTTTAGCTTTTTAATTTGTAAAGGGGTTAATAAGGAATATTTGATGTATAGTGCCTTGACTAGAGAT
CATAATCAGCCATACCACATTTGTAGAGGTTTTACTTGCTTTAAAAAACCTCCCACACCTCCCCCTGAAC
CTGAAACATAAAATGAATGCAATTGTTGTTGTTAACTTGTTTATTGCAGCTTATAATGGTTACAAATAAA
GCAATAGCATCACAAATTTCACAAATAAAGCATTTTTTTCACTGCATTCTAGTTGTGGTTTGTCCAAACT
CATCAATGTATCTTATCATGTCTGGATCAACTGGATAACTCAAGCTAACCAAAATCATCCCAAACTTCCC
ACCCCATACCCTATTACCACTGCCAATTACCTGTGGTTTCATTTACTCTAAACCTGTGATTCCTCTGAAT
TATTTTCATTTTAAAGAAATTGTATTTGTTAAATATGTACTACAAACTTAGTAGTTGGAAGGGCTAATTC
ACTCCCAAAGAAGACAAGATATCCTTGATCTGTGGATCTACCACACACAAGGCTACTTCCCTGATTAGCA
GAACTACACACCAGGGCCAGGGGTCAGATATCCACTGACCTTTGGATGGTGCTACAAGCTAGTACCAGTT
GAGCCAGATAAGGTAGAAGAGGCCAATAAAGGAGAGAACACCAGCTTGTTACACCCTGTGAGCCTGCATG
GGATGGATGACCCGGAGAGAGAAGTGTTAGAGTGGAGGTTTGACAGCCGCCTAGCATTTCATCACGTGGC
CCGAGAGCTGCATCCGGAGTACTTCAAGAACTGCTGATATCGAGCTTGCTACAAGGGACTTTCCGCTGGG
GACTTTCCAGGGAGGCGTGGCCTGGGCGGGACTGGGGAGTGGCGAGCCCTCAGATCCTGCATATAAGCAG
CTGCTTTTTGCCTGTACTGGGTCTCTCTGGTTAGACCAGATCTGAGCCTGGGAGCTCTCTGGCTAACTAG
GGAACCCACTGCTTAAGCCTCAATAAAGCTTGCCTTGAGTGCTTCAAGTAGTGTGTGCCCGTCTGTTGTG
TGACTCTGGTAACTAGAGATCCCTCAGACCCTTTTAGTCAGTGTGGAAAATCTCTAGCAGTGGCGCCCGA
ACAGGGACTTGAAAGCGAAAGGGAAACCAGAGGAGCTCTCTCGACGCAGGACTCGGCTTGCTGAAGCGCG
CACGGCAAGAGGCGAGGGGCGGCGACTGGTGAGTACGCCAAAAATTTTGACTAGCGGAGGCTAGAAGGAG
AGAGATGGGTGCGAGAGCGTCAGTATTAAGCGGGGGAGAATTAGATCGCGATGGGAAAAAATTCGGTTAA
GGCCAGGGGGAAAGAAAAAATATAAATTAAAACATATAGTATGGGCAAGCAGGGAGCTAGAACGATTCGC
AGTTAATCCTGGCCTGTTAGAAACATCAGAAGGCTGTAGACAAATACTGGGACAGCTACAACCATCCCTT
CAGACAGGATCAGAAGAACTTAGATCATTATATAATACAGTAGCAACCCTCTATTGTGTGCATCAAAGGA
TAGAGATAAAAGACACCAAGGAAGCTTTAGACAAGATAGAGGAAGAGCAAAACAAAAGTAAGACCACCGC
ACAGCAAGCGGCCGCTGATCTTCAGACCTGGAGGAGGAGATATGAGGGACAATTGGAGAAGTGAATTATA
TAAATATAAAGTAGTAAAAATTGAACCATTAGGAGTAGCACCCACCAAGGCAAAGAGAAGAGTGGTGCAG
AGAGAAAAAAGAGCAGTGGGAATAGGAGCTTTGTTCCTTGGGTTCTTGGGAGCAGCAGGAAGCACTATGG
GCGCAGCGTCAATGACGCTGACGGTACAGGCCAGACAATTATTGTCTGGTATAGTGCAGCAGCAGAACAA
TTTGCTGAGGGCTATTGAGGCGCAACAGCATCTGTTGCAACTCACAGTCTGGGGCATCAAGCAGCTCCAG
GCAAGAATCCTGGCTGTGGAAAGATACCTAAAGGATCAACAGCTCCTGGGGATTTGGGGTTGCTCTGGAA
AACTCATTTGCACCACTGCTGTGCCTTGGAATGCTAGTTGGAGTAATAAATCTCTGGAACAGATTTGGAA
TCACACGACCTGGATGGAGTGGGACAGAGAAATTAACAATTACACAAGCTTAATACACTCCTTAATTGAA
GAATCGCAAAACCAGCAAGAAAAGAATGAACAAGAATTATTGGAATTAGATAAATGGGCAAGTTTGTGGA
ATTGGTTTAACATAACAAATTGGCTGTGGTATATAAAATTATTCATAATGATAGTAGGAGGCTTGGTAGG
TTTAAGAATAGTTTTTGCTGTACTTTCTATAGTGAATAGAGTTAGGCAGGGATATTCACCATTATCGTTT
CAGACCCACCTCCCAACCCCGAGGGGACCCGACAGGCCCGAAGGAATAGAAGAAGAAGGTGGAGAGAGAG
ACAGAGACAGATCCATTCGATTAGTGAACGGATCTCGACGGTATCGCCGAATTCACAAATGGCAGTATTC
ATCCACAATTTTAAAAGAAAAGGGGGGATTGGGGGGTACAGTGCAGGGGAAAGAATAGTAGACATAATAG
CAACAGACATACAAACTAAAGAATTACAAAAACAAATTACAAAAATTCAAAATTTTCGGGTTTATTACAG
GGACAGCAGAGATCCACTTTGGCTGATACGCGGATCGAGAATTCTACCGGGTAGGGGAGGCGCTTTTCCC
AAGGCAGTCTGGAGCATGCGCTTTAGCAGCCCCGCTGGGCACTTGGCGCTACACAAGTGGCCTCTGGCCT
CGCACACATTCCACATCCACCGGTAGGCGCCAACCGGCTCCGTTCTTTGGTGGCCCCTTCGCGCCACCTT
CTACTCCTCCCCTAGTCAGGAAGTTCCCCCCCGCCCCGCAGCTCGCGTCGTGCAGGACGTGACAAATGGA
AGTAGCACGTCTCACTAGTCTCGTGCAGATGGACAGCACCGCTGAGCAATGGAAGCGGGTAGGCCTTTGG
Features (pLannotate 1.2.2; 33 found; start..end, strand, type, name):
    233..1735    +  CDS            Chrnb2: ACHB2_RAT - Also known as Acrb2. Experimental evidence at protein level: Swiss-Prot protein existence level 1. After binding acetylcholine, the AChR responds by an extensive change in conformation that affects all subunits and leads to opening of an ion-conducting channel across the plasma membrane permeable to sodiun ions. From Rattus norvegicus (Rat).
   1811..2397    +  misc_feature   IRES2: internal ribosome entry site (IRES) of the encephalomyocarditis virus (EMCV)
   2398..3117    +  CDS            EGFP: the original enhanced GFP (Yang et al., 1996) mammalian codon-optimized
   3152..3740    +  misc_feature   WPRE: woodchuck hepatitis virus posttranscriptional regulatory element
   3746..3766    -  misc_feature   MCS (fragment): multiple cloning site
   3779..3964    +  CDS            nef (fragment): NEF_HV1Z2 - Experimental evidence at protein level: Swiss-Prot protein existence level 1. Extracellular Nef protein targets CD4(+) T-lymphocytes for apoptosis by interacting with CXCR4 surface receptors. From Human immunodeficiency virus type 1 group M subtype D (isolate Z2/CDC-Z34) (HIV-1).
   3966..3997    +  LTR            3' LTR (ΔU3) (fragment): self-inactivating 3' long terminal repeat (LTR) from HIV-1
   4045..4225    +  LTR            5' LTR (truncated): truncated 5' long terminal repeat (LTR) from HIV-1
   5187..5285    -  CDS            TBC1D5 (fragment): TBCD5_HUMAN - Also known as KIAA0210. Experimental evidence at protein level: Swiss-Prot protein existence level 1. May act as a GTPase-activating protein (GAP) for Rab family protein(s). May act as a GAP for RAB7A. Can displace RAB7A and retromer CSC subcomplex from the endosomal membrane to the cytosol; at least retromer displacement seems to require its catalytic activity (PubMed:19531583, PubMed:20923837). Required for retrograde transport of cargo proteins from endosomes to the trans-Golgi network (TGN); the function seems to require its catalytic activity. Involved in regulation of autop
   5691..5970    +  CDS            TcR (fragment): tetracycline efflux protein; tet; confers resistance to tetracycline
   5971..6019    -  misc_feature   bom (fragment): basis of mobility region from pBR322
   6121..6156    -  CDS            rop (fragment): Rop protein, which maintains plasmids at low copy number; rop
   6251..6355    +  promoter       AmpR promoter: bla
   6356..7216    +  CDS            AmpR: β-lactamase; bla; confers resistance to ampicillin, carbenicillin, and related antibiotics
   7387..7975    +  rep_origin     ori: high-copy-number ColE1/pMB1/pBR322/pUC origin of replication
   8158..8214    +  CDS            lacI (fragment): lac repressor; lacI; The lac repressor binds to the lac operator to inhibit transcription in E. coli. This inhibition can be relieved by adding lactose or isopropyl-β-D-thiogalactopyranoside (IPTG).
   8221..8550    +  promoter       SV40 promoter: SV40 enhancer and early promoter
   8750..8869    +  CDS            gpt (fragment): XGPT_ECOLI - Also known as gpp, gxu. Experimental evidence at protein level: Swiss-Prot protein existence level 1. Purine salvage pathway enzyme that catalyzes the transfer of the ribosyl-5-phosphate group from 5-phospho-alpha-D-ribose 1- diphosphate (PRPP) to the N9 position of the 6-oxopurines guanine and xanthine to form the corresponding ribonucleotides GMP (guanosine 5'- monophosphate) and XMP (xanthosine 5'-monophosphate), with the release of PPi. To a lesser extent, also acts on hypoxanthine (PubMed:9100006, PubMed:3886014). Does not ribophosphorylate adenine (PubMed:3886014). From Esch
   8869..9204    +  CDS            gpt (fragment): XGPT_ECOLI - Also known as gpp, gxu. Experimental evidence at protein level: Swiss-Prot protein existence level 1. Purine salvage pathway enzyme that catalyzes the transfer of the ribosyl-5-phosphate group from 5-phospho-alpha-D-ribose 1- diphosphate (PRPP) to the N9 position of the 6-oxopurines guanine and xanthine to form the corresponding ribonucleotides GMP (guanosine 5'- monophosphate) and XMP (xanthosine 5'-monophosphate), with the release of PPi. To a lesser extent, also acts on hypoxanthine (PubMed:9100006, PubMed:3886014). Does not ribophosphorylate adenine (PubMed:3886014). From Esch
   9299..9604    +  CDS            frsA (fragment): FRSA_ECOLI - Also known as yafA. Experimental evidence at protein level: Swiss-Prot protein existence level 1. Catalyzes the hydrolysis of esters (PubMed:15808744). Displays esterase activity toward pNP-butyrate (PubMed:15808744). May stimulate mixed-acid fermentation by acting as a fermentation/respiration switch that down-regulates respiration and up- regulates fermentation rates (PubMed:15169777). From Escherichia coli (strain K12).
   9608..9682    +  CDS            small t antigen (fragment): SV40 (simian virus 40) small t antigen
   9684..9749    +  intron         small t intron: SV40 (simian virus 40) small t antigen intron
   9879..9899    +  CDS            SV40 NLS: nuclear localization signal of SV40 (simian virus 40) large T antigen
  10218..10301   +  CDS            large T antigen (fragment): large T antigen from SV40 (simian virus 40)
  10324..10458   +  polyA_signal   SV40 poly(A) signal: SV40 polyadenylation signal
  10625..10954   +  CDS            nef (fragment): NEF_HV1BR - Experimental evidence at protein level: Swiss-Prot protein existence level 1. Extracellular Nef protein targets CD4(+) T-lymphocytes for apoptosis by interacting with CXCR4 surface receptors (PubMed:14990729). From Human immunodeficiency virus type 1 group M subtype B (isolate BRU/LAI) (HIV-1).
  11002..11259   +  LTR            5' LTR (truncated): truncated 5' long terminal repeat (LTR) from HIV-1
  11306..11431   +  misc_feature   HIV-1 Ψ: packaging signal of human immunodeficiency virus type 1
  11415..11778   +  CDS            HIV-1 gag (fragment): gag protein from human immunodeficiency virus 1; gag
  11924..12157   +  misc_feature   RRE: The Rev response element (RRE) of HIV-1 allows for Rev-dependent mRNA export from the nucleus to the cytoplasm.
  12534..12634   +  CDS            Rev (fragment): human immunodeficiency virus 1 (HIV-1) Rev protein; rev; enhances nuclear export of unspliced and incompletely spliced viral mRNAs
  12679..12796   +  misc_feature   cPPT/CTS: central polypurine tract and central termination sequence of HIV-1
  12859..198     +  promoter       PGK promoter (across the origin): mouse phosphoglycerate kinase 1 promoter
