[The description below was written by a language model from this plasmid's Addgene catalogue record and pLannotate feature annotations shown in this document.]
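Description:
pLenti-pGK-nAChRb2(E61C)-IRES-GFP is an HIV-1-derived lentiviral transfer plasmid for mammalian expression, about 13.2 kb in the sequenced record. It is propagated in E. coli as a high-copy plasmid using a ColE1/pUC-type origin and ampicillin resistance (AmpR with its bla promoter). The backbone also carries remnants of older vector lineages: pBR322-derived fragments (TcR, bom, rop) and an SV40 promoter followed by gpt fragments, the SV40 small t intron and the SV40 poly(A) signal. The record does not say whether the gpt cassette is functional.

The viral portion runs from a 5' LTR through the Ψ packaging signal, a partial gag sequence, the RRE for Rev-dependent nuclear export, and the cPPT/CTS element that aids nuclear import. The 3' end carries a ΔU3 LTR, indicating a self-inactivating design.

Between these elements, the mouse PGK promoter drives a bicistronic transcript. The first open reading frame is the nicotinic acetylcholine receptor β2 subunit (Chrnb2), catalogued as mouse, although the automated annotation matched it to the closely related rat protein. It carries the E61C substitution. An EMCV IRES then allows cap-independent translation of EGFP from the same mRNA, so transduced cells are marked by fluorescence without the receptor being tagged. A WPRE downstream enhances transcript stability and expression.

The introduced cysteine provides an attachment point for a photoswitchable tethered ligand, which makes β2-containing nicotinic receptors controllable by light. According to the associated publication title, such receptors were used to manipulate midbrain dopamine neurons and reward-related behaviours.
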