Addgene plasmid #164777: pLenti-pGK-nAChRb2(E61C)-IRES-GFP
Purpose: cysteine mutated nAChR beta2 subunit (E61C) for the attachment of a photoswitchable tethered ligand
Depositing lab: Alexandre Mourot. Depositing organization: CNRS UMR 8246, INSERM U1130, Neuroscience Paris Seine. Publication: Manipulating midbrain dopamine neurons and reward-related behaviors with light-controllable nicotinic acetylcholine receptors. Durand-de Cuttoli R, Mondoloni S, Marti F, Lemoine D, Nguyen C, Naude J, d'Izarny-Gargas T, Pons S, Maskos U, Trauner D, Kramer RH, Faure P, Mourot A. Elife. 2018 Sep 4;7. pii: 37487. doi: 10.7554/eLife.37487. PubMed 30176987.
Backbone
  Vector backbone: pLenti
  Backbone size w/o insert (bp): 9424
  Vector type: Mammalian Expression, Lentiviral
Growth in bacteria
  Bacterial resistance: Ampicillin, 100 μg/mL
  Growth temperature: 37°C
  Growth strain: NEB Stable
  Copy number: High Copy
Gene/Insert
  Gene/Insert name: nAChR b2 E61C - IRES- GFP (alt name: LinAChR b2 -IRES- GFP)
  Species: M. musculus (mouse)
  Insert size (bp): 3735
  Mutation: E61C
  Entrez Gene: Chrnb2 (a.k.a. Acrb-2, Acrb2, C030030P04Rik, [b]2-nAchR)
  Promoter: pGK
  Cloning method: Restriction Enzyme; 5′ cloning site unknown (unknown if destroyed); 3′ cloning site unknown (unknown if destroyed)
Terms and licenses: Academic/Nonprofit Terms; Industry Terms: Not Available to Industry
How to cite: pLenti-pGK-nAChRb2(E61C)-IRES-GFP was a gift from Alexandre Mourot (Addgene plasmid # 164777 ; http://n2t.net/addgene:164777 ; RRID:Addgene_164777)
